Addgene plasmid #199436: pET24b-BR1.4
Purpose: expresses BAmRed1.4 in bacterial cells
Depositing lab: Andrew Woolley. Depositing organization: University of Toronto. Publication: Engineering of bidirectional, cyanobacteriochrome-based light-inducible dimers (BICYCL)s. Jang J, Tang K, Youn J, McDonald S, Beyer HM, Zurbriggen MD, Uppalapati M, Woolley GA. Nat Methods. 2023 Feb 23. doi: 10.1038/s41592-023-01764-8. PubMed 36823330.
Backbone
  Vector backbone: pET24b
  Backbone size w/o insert (bp): 5365
  Total vector size (bp): 5415
  Vector type: Bacterial Expression
Growth in bacteria
  Bacterial resistance: Kanamycin, 50 μg/mL
  Growth temperature: 37°C
  Growth strain: DH5alpha
  Copy number: Unknown
Gene/Insert
  Gene/Insert name: BAMRed1.4
  Species: Synthetic
  Insert size (bp): 159
  Promoter: T7
  Tag / fusion protein: his tag (C terminal on insert)
  Cloning method: Gibson Cloning
  Sequencing primers: 5′ T7; 3′ T7term
Terms and licenses: Academic/Nonprofit Terms; Industry Terms: Not Available to Industry
How to cite: pET24b-BR1.4 was a gift from Andrew Woolley (Addgene plasmid # 199436 ; http://n2t.net/addgene:199436 ; RRID:Addgene_199436)
