[The description below was written by a language model from this plasmid's Addgene catalogue record and pLannotate feature annotations shown in this document.]
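Description:
pET24b-BR1.4 is a bacterial expression plasmid built on the pET24b backbone, designed to produce the small synthetic protein BAmRed1.4 in E. coli. It is selected with kanamycin through an aph(3')-Ia (KanR) gene and replicates from a pBR322/ColE1-type origin accompanied by the bom site and the rop gene, which normally restrains copy number; the record itself lists copy number as unknown. An f1 origin is also present, allowing single-stranded DNA production with helper phage. Short tetracycline-resistance fragments, an AmpR promoter fragment and a predicted E. coli ORF flagged by the annotation appear to be non-functional backbone remnants rather than working parts.

The payload is a roughly 160 bp synthetic open reading frame inserted by Gibson assembly downstream of the T7 promoter, a lac operator and the T7 gene 10 ribosome binding site, and followed by a C-terminal His tag and the T7 terminator. The plasmid carries lacI with its own promoter, so transcription is repressed until IPTG is added in a host that supplies T7 RNA polymerase. The automated annotation matches the insert to a fragment of the albumin-binding protein PAB from Finegoldia magna, which suggests that BAmRed1.4 is an engineered binder built on that small domain scaffold, though the record does not say so explicitly. A short "SET1" hit after the His tag is probably a vector-derived sequence match rather than a deliberate fusion. The associated work concerns cyanobacteriochrome-based, bidirectional light-inducible dimers, so the construct is most plausibly used to express and affinity-purify this binder component for in vitro characterisation; its binding partner is not stated in the record.
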