Features (pLannotate 1.2.2; 19 found; start..end, strand, type, name):
    978..1055    -  promoter       lacI promoter: lacI
   1063..1342    -  CDS            TcR (fragment): tetracycline efflux protein; tet; confers resistance to tetracycline
   1364..1382    +  promoter       T7 promoter: promoter for bacteriophage T7 RNA polymerase
   1383..1407    +  protein_bind   lac operator: The lac repressor binds to the lac operator to inhibit transcription in E. coli. This inhibition can be relieved by adding lactose or isopropyl-β-D-thiogalactopyranoside (IPTG). lac repressor encoded by lacI
   1422..1444    +  RBS            RBS: efficient ribosome binding site from bacteriophage T7 gene 10 (Olins and Rangwala, 1989)
   1464..1625    +  CDS            pab (fragment): PAB_FINMA - Experimental evidence at protein level: Swiss-Prot protein existence level 1. Binds serum albumin. From Finegoldia magna (Peptostreptococcus magnus).
   1641..1658    +  CDS            9xHis (fragment): 9xHis affinity tag
   1668..1717    +  CDS            SET1 (fragment): solubility-enhancement tag derived from T7 phage gene 10B
   1725..1772    +  terminator     T7 terminator: transcription terminator for bacteriophage T7 RNA polymerase
   1809..2237    +  rep_origin     f1 ori (sequence partly withheld): f1 bacteriophage origin of replication; arrow indicates direction of (+) strand synthesis
   2290..2347    +  promoter       AmpR promoter (fragment): bla
   2356..3171    -  CDS            KanR: aminoglycoside phosphotransferase; aph(3')-Ia; confers resistance to kanamycin in bacteria or G418 (Geneticin®) in eukaryotes
   3293..3881    +  rep_origin     ori: high-copy-number ColE1/pMB1/pBR322/pUC origin of replication
   4067..4206    -  misc_feature   bom: basis of mobility region from pBR322
   4308..4499    -  CDS            rop: Rop protein, which maintains plasmids at low copy number; rop
   4516..4896    +  CDS            YPB1_ECOLX: Protein predicted: Swiss-Prot protein existence level 4. From Escherichia coli.
   4968..5259    -  CDS            TcR (fragment): tetracycline efflux protein; tet; confers resistance to tetracycline
   5274..5295    -  protein_bind   CAP binding site: CAP binding activates transcription in the presence of cAMP. E. coli catabolite activator protein
   5308..977     -  CDS            lacI (across the origin): lac repressor; lacI; The lac repressor binds to the lac operator to inhibit transcription in E. coli. This inhibition can be relieved by adding lactose or isopropyl-β-D-thiogalactopyranoside (IPTG).
>Addgene plasmid #199436 | pET24b-BR1.4 | addgene full sequence | sequence record 390790 | Addgene NGS Result
CTTTTCACCAGTGAGACGGGCAACAGCTGATTGCCCTTCACCGCCTGGCCCTGAGAGAGTTGCAGCAAGC
GGTCCACGCTGGTTTGCCCCAGCAGGCGAAAATCCTGTTTGATGGTGGTTAACGGCGGGATATAACATGA
GCTGTCTTCGGTATCGTCGTATCCCACTACCGAGATATCCGCACCAACGCGCAGCCCGGACTCGGTAATG
GCGCGCATTGCGCCCAGCGCCATCTGATCGTTGGCAACCAGCATCGCAGTGGGAACGATGCCCTCATTCA
GCATTTGCATGGTTTGTTGAAAACCGGACATGGCACTCCAGTCGCCTTCCCGTTCCGCTATCGGCTGAAT
TTGATTGCGAGTGAGATATTTATGCCAGCCAGCCAGACGCAGACGCGCCGAGACAGAACTTAATGGGCCC
GCTAACAGCGCGATTTGCTGGTGACCCAATGCGACCAGATGCTCCACGCCCAGTCGCGTACCGTCTTCAT
GGGAGAAAATAATACTGTTGATGGGTGTCTGGTCAGAGACATCAAGAAATAACGCCGGAACATTAGTGCA
GGCAGCTTCCACAGCAATGGCATCCTGGTCATCCAGCGGATAGTTAATGATCAGCCCACTGACGCGTTGC
GCGAGAAGATTGTGCACCGCCGCTTTACAGGCTTCGACGCCGCTTCGTTCTACCATCGACACCACCACGC
TGGCACCCAGTTGATCGGCGCGAGATTTAATCGCCGCGACAATTTGCGACGGCGCGTGCAGGGCCAGACT
GGAGGTGGCAACGCCAATCAGCAACGACTGTTTGCCCGCCAGTTGTTGTGCCACGCGGTTGGGAATGTAA
TTCAGCTCCGCCATCGCCGCTTCCACTTTTTCCCGCGTTTTCGCAGAAACGTGGCTGGCCTGGTTCACCA
CGCGGGAAACGGTCTGATAAGAGACACCGGCATACTCTGCGACATCGTATAACGTTACTGGTTTCACATT
CACCACCCTGAATTGACTCTCTTCCGGGCGCTATCATGCCATACCGCGAAAGGTTTTGCGCCATTCGATG
GTGTCCGGGATCTCGACGCTCTCCCTTATGCGACTCCTGCATTAGGAAGCAGCCCAGTAGTAGGTTGAGG
CCGTTGAGCACCGCCGCCGCAAGGAATGGTGCATGCAAGGAGATGGCGCCCAACAGTCCCCCGGCCACGG
GGCCTGCCACCATACCCACGCCGAAACAAGCGCTCATGAGCCCGAAGTGGCGAGCCCGATCTTCCCCATC
GGTGATGTCGGCGATATAGGCGCCAGCAACCGCACCTGTGGCGCCGGTGATGCCGGCCACGATGCGTCCG
GCGTAGAGGATCGAGATCTCGATCCCGCGAAATTAATACGACTCACTATAGGGGAATTGTGAGCGGATAA
CAATTCCCCTCTAGAAATAATTTTGTTTAACTTTAAGAAGGAGATATACATATGAAACTGGCCACGATTG
ACCAGTGGCTGCTGAAAAACGCGAAAGAAGATGCTATTGCAGAACTGAAAAAGGCTGGTATCACCAATGA
CTGGTTTTTCAACAGCATCAATTCTGCGCTTTATGTGACAGACGTTAACGCTCTGAAGAACCATATCCTG
AAAGCTCACGCCGGGAGCTCTGGACTCGAGCACCACCACCACCACCACTGAGATCCGGCTGCTAACAAAG
CCCGAAAGGAAGCTGAGTTGGCTGCTGCCACCGCTGAGCAATAACTAGCATAACCCCTTGGGGCCTCTAA
ACGGGTCTTGAGGGGTTTTTTGCTGAAAGGAGGAACTATATCCGGATTGGCGAATGGG
[124 nt withheld, positions 1809-1932]
C
[91 nt withheld, positions 1934-2024]
A
[49 nt withheld, positions 2026-2074]
CCTTTGACGTTGGAGTCCACGTTCTTT
[37 nt withheld, positions 2102-2138]
ACCCTATCTCGGTCTATTCTTTTGATTTATAAGGGATTTTGCCGATTTCGGCCTATTGGTTAAAAAATGA
GCTGATTTAACAAAAATTTAACGCGAATTTTAACAAAATATTAACGCTTACAATTTAGGTGGCACTTTTC
GGGGAAATGTGCGCGGAACCCCTATTTGTTTATTTTTCTAAATACATTCAAATATGTATCCGCTCATGAA
TTAATTCTTAGAAAAACTCATCGAGCATCAAATGAAACTGCAATTTATTCATATCAGGATTATCAATACC
ATATTTTTGAAAAAGCCGTTTCTGTAATGAAGGAGAAAACTCACCGAGGCAGTTCCATAGGATGGCAAGA
TCCTGGTATCGGTCTGCGATTCCGACTCGTCCAACATCAATACAACCTATTAATTTCCCCTCGTCAAAAA
TAAGGTTATCAAGTGAGAAATCACCATGAGTGACGACTGAATCCGGTGAGAATGGCAAAAGTTTATGCAT
TTCTTTCCAGACTTGTTCAACAGGCCAGCCATTACGCTCGTCATCAAAATCACTCGCATCAACCAAACCG
TTATTCATTCGTGATTGCGCCTGAGCGAGACGAAATACGCGATCGCTGTTAAAAGGACAATTACAAACAG
GAATCGAATGCAACCGGCGCAGGAACACTGCCAGCGCATCAACAATATTTTCACCTGAATCAGGATATTC
TTCTAATACCTGGAATGCTGTTTTCCCGGGGATCGCAGTGGTGAGTAACCATGCATCATCAGGAGTACGG
ATAAAATGCTTGATGGTCGGAAGAGGCATAAATTCCGTCAGCCAGTTTAGTCTGACCATCTCATCTGTAA
CATCATTGGCAACGCTACCTTTGCCATGTTTCAGAAACAACTCTGGCGCATCGGGCTTCCCATACAATCG
ATAGATTGTCGCACCTGATTGCCCGACATTATCGCGAGCCCATTTATACCCATATAAATCAGCATCCATG
TTGGAATTTAATCGCGGCCTAGAGCAAGACGTTTCCCGTTGAATATGGCTCATAACACCCCTTGTATTAC
TGTTTATGTAAGCAGACAGTTTTATTGTTCATGACCAAAATCCCTTAACGTGAGTTTTCGTTCCACTGAG
CGTCAGACCCCGTAGAAAAGATCAAAGGATCTTCTTGAGATCCTTTTTTTCTGCGCGTAATCTGCTGCTT
GCAAACAAAAAAACCACCGCTACCAGCGGTGGTTTGTTTGCCGGATCAAGAGCTACCAACTCTTTTTCCG
AAGGTAACTGGCTTCAGCAGAGCGCAGATACCAAATACTGTCCTTCTAGTGTAGCCGTAGTTAGGCCACC
ACTTCAAGAACTCTGTAGCACCGCCTACATACCTCGCTCTGCTAATCCTGTTACCAGTGGCTGCTGCCAG
TGGCGATAAGTCGTGTCTTACCGGGTTGGACTCAAGACGATAGTTACCGGATAAGGCGCAGCGGTCGGGC
TGAACGGGGGGTTCGTGCACACAGCCCAGCTTGGAGCGAACGACCTACACCGAACTGAGATACCTACAGC
GTGAGCTATGAGAAAGCGCCACGCTTCCCGAAGGGAGAAAGGCGGACAGGTATCCGGTAAGCGGCAGGGT
CGGAACAGGAGAGCGCACGAGGGAGCTTCCAGGGGGAAACGCCTGGTATCTTTATAGTCCTGTCGGGTTT
CGCCACCTCTGACTTGAGCGTCGATTTTTGTGATGCTCGTCAGGGGGGCGGAGCCTATGGAAAAACGCCA
GCAACGCGGCCTTTTTACGGTTCCTGGCCTTTTGCTGGCCTTTTGCTCACATGTTCTTTCCTGCGTTATC
CCCTGATTCTGTGGATAACCGTATTACCGCCTTTGAGTGAGCTGATACCGCTCGCCGCAGCCGAACGACC
GAGCGCAGCGAGTCAGTGAGCGAGGAAGCGGAAGAGCGCCTGATGCGGTATTTTCTCCTTACGCATCTGT
GCGGTATTTCACACCGCAATGGTGCACTCTCAGTACAATCTGCTCTGATGCCGCATAGTTAAGCCAGTAT
ACACTCCGCTATCGCTACGTGACTGGGTCATGGCTGCGCCCCGACACCCGCCAACACCCGCTGACGCGCC
CTGACGGGCTTGTCTGCTCCCGGCATCCGCTTACAGACAAGCTGTGACCGTCTCCGGGAGCTGCATGTGT
CAGAGGTTTTCACCGTCATCACCGAAACGCGCGAGGCAGCTGCGGTAAAGCTCATCAGCGTGGTCGTGAA
GCGATTCACAGATGTCTGCCTGTTCATCCGCGTCCAGCTCGTTGAGTTTCTCCAGAAGCGTTAATGTCTG
GCTTCTGATAAAGCGGGCCATGTTAAGGGCGGTTTTTTCCTGTTTGGTCACTGATGCCTCCGTGTAAGGG
GGATTTCTGTTCATGGGGGTAATGATACCGATGAAACGAGAGAGGATGCTCACGATACGGGTTACTGATG
ATGAACATGCCCGGTTACTGGAACGTTGTGAGGGTAAACAACTGGCGGTATGGATGCGGCGGGACCAGAG
AAAAATCACTCAGGGTCAATGCCAGCGCTTCGTTAATACAGATGTAGGTGTTCCACAGGGTAGCCAGCAG
CATCCTGCGATGCAGATCCGGAACATAATGGTGCAGGGCGCTGACTTCCGCGTTTCCAGACTTTACGAAA
CACGGAAACCGAAGACCATTCATGTTGTTGCTCAGGTCGCAGACGTTTTGCAGCAGCAGTCGCTTCACGT
TCGCTCGCGTATCGGTGATTCATTCTGCTAACCAGTAAGGCAACCCCGCCAGCCTAGCCGGGTCCTCAAC
GACAGGAGCACGATCATGCGCACCCGTGGGGCCGCCATGCCGGCGATAATGGCCTGCTTCTCGCCGAAAC
GTTTGGTGGCGGGACCAGTGACGAAGGCTTGAGCGAGGGCGTGCAAGATTCCGAATACCGCAAGCGACAG
GCCGATCATCGTCGCGCTCCAGCGAAAGCGGTCCTCGCCGAAAATGACCCAGAGCGCTGCCGGCACCTGT
CCTACGAGTTGCATGATAAAGAAGACAGTCATAAGTGCGGCGACGATAGTCATGCCCCGCGCCCACCGGA
AGGAGCTGACTGGGTTGAAGGCTCTCAAGGGCATCGGTCGAGATCCCGGTGCCTAATGAGTGAGCTAACT
TACATTAATTGCGTTGCGCTCACTGCCCGCTTTCCAGTCGGGAAACCTGTCGTGCCAGCTGCATTAATGA
ATCGGCCAACGCGCGGGGAGAGGCGGTTTGCGTATTGGGCGCCAGGGTGGTTTTT
